Addgene plasmid #184760: UG75-CDS1-3HA
Purpose: CDS1 overexpression. Diverts glycerolipid synthesis pathway towards phospholipids. Uses antibiotic resistance marker hphMX6.
Depositing lab: Zhiping Xie. Depositing organization: Shanghai Jiao Tong University. Publication: Excess diacylglycerol at the endoplasmic reticulum disrupts endomembrane homeostasis and autophagy. Li D, Yang SG, He CW, Zhang ZT, Liang Y, Li H, Zhu J, Su X, Gong Q, Xie Z. BMC Biol. 2020 Aug 28;18(1):107. doi: 10.1186/s12915-020-00837-w. PubMed 32859196.
Backbone
  Vector backbone: UG75
  Vector type: Yeast Expression
Growth in bacteria
  Bacterial resistance: Ampicillin, 100 μg/mL
  Growth temperature: 37°C
  Growth strain: DH5alpha
  Copy number: High Copy
Gene/Insert
  Gene/Insert name: CDS1
  Species: S. cerevisiae (budding yeast)
  Entrez Gene: CDS1 (a.k.a. YBR029C, CDG1)
  Promoter: CDS1
  Tag / fusion protein: 3HA (C terminal on insert)
  Cloning method: Gibson Cloning
  Sequencing primers: 5′ N/A
Terms and licenses: Academic/Nonprofit Terms; Industry Terms: Not Available to Industry
How to cite: UG75-CDS1-3HA was a gift from Zhiping Xie (Addgene plasmid # 184760 ; http://n2t.net/addgene:184760 ; RRID:Addgene_184760)
