[The description below was written by a language model from this plasmid's Addgene catalogue record and pLannotate feature annotations shown in this document.]
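Description:
UG75-CDS1-3HA is a yeast expression plasmid built on the UG75 backbone for overexpressing the Saccharomyces cerevisiae gene CDS1 (YBR029C, also called CDG1). This gene encodes the CDP-diacylglycerol synthase that supplies CDP-diacylglycerol for phospholipid synthesis. In E. coli the roughly 7 kb plasmid replicates from a high-copy ColE1/pUC-type origin and is selected with ampicillin through the β-lactamase gene and its native promoter. The feature table shows no yeast replication origin or centromere (no 2μ or CEN/ARS element). This suggests the construct is meant to integrate into the genome rather than persist as an episome, although the record does not describe how it is maintained in yeast.

The CDS1 open reading frame is driven by its own promoter, inserted by Gibson assembly. The annotated fragment of RKM3 lies just upstream across the plasmid junction and probably represents neighbouring genomic sequence carried along with the promoter region. CDS1 is fused at its C terminus to three tandem HA epitopes, which allow immunodetection, and transcription ends at the ADH1 terminator. Downstream is the hphMX6 marker: a hygromycin phosphotransferase gene flanked by the Ashbya gossypii TEF promoter and terminator, conferring hygromycin resistance in yeast. Two loxP sites bracket this cassette, so Cre recombinase could in principle excise the marker. T7 and SP6 promoters and short lacI, rop and bom fragments are backbone remnants.

According to the record, an extra copy of CDS1 diverts glycerolipid synthesis towards phospholipids. The associated study examined how excess diacylglycerol at the endoplasmic reticulum affects endomembrane homeostasis and autophagy.
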