Features (pLannotate 1.2.2; 17 found; start..end, strand, type, name):
    437..1807    +  CDS            CDS1: CDS1_YEAST - Also known as CDG1. Experimental evidence at protein level: Swiss-Prot protein existence level 1. Supplies CDP-diacylglycerol, which may play an important role as both a precursor to phosphoinositide biosynthesis in the plasma membrane and as a negative effector of phosphatidylinositol 4-kinase activity, thereby exerting an effect on cell proliferation via a lipid- dependent signal transduction cascade. From Saccharomyces cerevisiae (strain ATCC 204508 / S288c) (Baker's yeast).
   1862..1951    +  CDS            3xHA: three tandem HA epitope tags
   1990..2177    +  terminator     ADH1 terminator: S. cerevisiae ADH1; transcription terminator for the S. cerevisiae alcohol dehydrogenase 1 (ADH1) gene
   2229..2262    -  protein_bind   loxP: Cre-mediated recombination occurs in the 8-bp core sequence (GCATACAT). Cre recombinase
   2317..2660    +  promoter       TEF promoter: Ashbya gossypii TEF promoter
   2667..3688    +  CDS            HygR (fragment): aminoglycoside phosphotransferase from E. coli; aph(4)-Ia; confers resistance to hygromycin
   3695..3892    +  terminator     TEF terminator: Ashbya gossypii TEF terminator
   3955..3988    -  protein_bind   loxP: Cre-mediated recombination occurs in the 8-bp core sequence (GCATACAT). Cre recombinase
   4042..4060    -  promoter       T7 promoter: promoter for bacteriophage T7 RNA polymerase
   4082..4135    -  CDS            lacI (fragment): lac repressor; lacI; The lac repressor binds to the lac operator to inhibit transcription in E. coli. This inhibition can be relieved by adding lactose or isopropyl-β-D-thiogalactopyranoside (IPTG).
   4318..4906    -  rep_origin     ori: high-copy-number ColE1/pMB1/pBR322/pUC origin of replication
   5077..5937    -  CDS            AmpR: β-lactamase; bla; confers resistance to ampicillin, carbenicillin, and related antibiotics
   5938..6042    -  promoter       AmpR promoter: bla
   6137..6172    +  CDS            rop (fragment): Rop protein, which maintains plasmids at low copy number; rop
   6274..6325    +  misc_feature   bom (fragment): basis of mobility region from pBR322
   6388..6406    +  promoter       SP6 promoter: promoter for bacteriophage SP6 RNA polymerase
   6427..6879    -  CDS            RKM3 (fragment): RKM3_YEAST - Experimental evidence at protein level: Swiss-Prot protein existence level 1. S-adenosyl-L-methionine-dependent protein-lysine N- methyltransferase that monomethylates 60S ribosomal protein L42 (RPL42A and RPL42B) at 'Lys-40'. From Saccharomyces cerevisiae (strain ATCC 204508 / S288c) (Baker's yeast).
>Addgene plasmid #184760 | UG75-CDS1-3HA | addgene full sequence | sequence record 382506 | Addgene NGS Result
CTGATATTTATTGCTCGTTTTTCGCTATTTTGATGCAGTACATCTCAGAATTCAACGGAGAACGTGGATA
TATTAGGCACAAAGAATCATAAACAAACGCCCATGTAAATAACTATCAATACACTACTTTCTAAACCAAT
CTGCAGGAGCTCCACCTTGATCGCTTTGGCTTATTCCAGGCGTTTTCAGGCACTGTATATTGGTACTATA
TCGCTATGTATTTGACAGTCATTATCAACGGATACCCTTCTTGAAAATTTTTCAGATGGGATGACATGTG
AAAAGTGTAACAATCGAGAACTGTAAACAGCATGGGGGAGCATTCATCAATATTGTTATTTAGTGTAAGC
CAGATTGTGAAGACGCACTTCTTGCCAAGTATCTTCCCAAACAGCGAACCTGTCATACTTAACTGTTCCA
CTTCCATATACCTAAAATGTCTGACAACCCTGAGATGAAACCACATGGTACGAGCAAGGAGATTGTGGAG
TCGGTTACTGACGCCACCTCAAAGGCGATTGATAAATTGCAAGAAGAACTCCACAAGGACGCCAGCGAAT
CCGTCACGCCGGTGACCAAGGAAAGCACTGCTGCTACAAAGGAAAGCAGGAAATACAACTTTTTCATTAG
AACAGTTTGGACGTTTGTTATGATCAGTGGTTTCTTCATCACCTTAGCATCGGGTCATGCATGGTGTATA
GTGCTGATTTTGGGCTGCCAAATTGCTACTTTTAAAGAGTGTATTGCCGTAACAAGTGCATCTGGTCGCG
AAAAGAATTTGCCATTGACAAAGACGTTGAACTGGTACCTTCTCTTCACCACTATCTATTACTTAGATGG
GAAATCACTCTTCAAGTTTTTCCAAGCTACTTTTTACGAGTATCCTGTATTGAACTTTATCGTAACAAAT
CATAAGTTTATCTGCTATTGTCTCTATCTTATGGGATTTGTTCTGTTCGTTTGTAGTTTAAGAAAGGGAT
TTTTGAAATTCCAGTTCGGATCATTGTGCGTTACTCATATGGTTCTTCTTCTGGTAGTATTTCAGGCTCA
TTTGATCATCAAAAACGTGCTCAATGGGCTATTCTGGTTCTTATTACCATGCGGGTTGGTAATTGTTAAT
GATATCTTCGCCTACCTGTGCGGCATTACATTCGGTAAGACTAAACTAATAGAAATCTCGCCCAAGAAAA
CTTTAGAAGGTTTCCTTGGTGCCTGGTTTTTCACTGCTCTAGCTAGTATTATATTAACAAGGATTCTGAG
CCCTTATACTTACTTGACGTGCCCTGTTGAAGATCTCCATACCAATTTTTTCTCTAATTTGACATGTGAA
CTAAACCCAGTTTTCCTTCCACAAGTTTACAGACTTCCACCCATCTTTTTCGATAAAGTTCAAATCAATT
CAATTACAGTAAAACCAATTTATTTCCATGCTTTAAACTTAGCTACCTTTGCATCATTATTTGCGCCATT
TGGAGGCTTTTTCGCATCTGGTCTAAAGAGAACTTTTAAAGTTAAAGACTTTGGCCACTCCATCCCAGGC
CATGGTGGTATCACAGACAGGGTTGATTGCCAATTCATAATGGGTTCTTTTGCCAATTTGTACTATGAAA
CATTCATCAGCGAACACAGAATAACAGTAGATACAGTTTTATCCACTATTTTAATGAACCTGAACGACAA
GCAGATTATAGAATTGATTGATATCTTGATTAGATTCCTATCTAAAAAAGGTATAATATCAGCGAAGAAT
TTTGAAAAGTTGGCTGACATCTTTAATGTGACCAAGAAATCATTGACCAATCACTCTCAAGCTTCGTACG
CTGCAGGTCGTGGGATTCCTGGGTTAATTAACATCGCTAGCTACCCATACGATGTTCCTGACTATGCGGG
CTATCCCTATGACGTCCCGGACTATGCAGGATCCTATCCATATGACGTTCCAGATTACGCTGCTCAGTGC
CCTAGGTGAGGCGCGCCACTTCTAAATAAGCGAATTTCTTATGATTTATGATTTTTATTATTAAATAAGT
TATAAAAAAAATAAGTGTATACAAATTTTAAAGTGACTCTTAGGTTTTAAAACGAAAATTCTTATTCTTG
AGTAACTCTTTCCTGTAGGTCAGGTTGCTTTCTCAGGTATAGTATGAGGTCGCTCTTATTGACCACACCT
CTACCGGCAGATCCGCTAGGGATAACAGGGTAATATCTGCAGGTCGACAACCCTTAATATAACTTCGTAT
AATGTATGCTATACGAAGTTATTAGGTCTAGAGATCTGTTTAGCTTGCCTCGTCCCCGCCGGGTCACCCG
GCCAGCGACATGGAGGCCCAGAATACCCTCCTTGACAGTCTTGACGTGCGCAGCTCAGGGGCATGATGTG
ACTGTCGCCCGTACATTTAGCCCATACATCCCCATGTATAATCATTTGCATCCATACATTTTGATGGCCG
CACGGCGCGAAGCAAAAATTACGGCTCCTCGCTGCAGACCTGCGAGCAGGGAAACGCTCCCCTCACAGAC
GCGTTGAATTGTCCCCACGCCGCGCCCCTGTAGAGAAATATAAAAGGTTAGGATTTGCCACTGAGGTTCT
TCTTTCATATACTTCCTTTTAAAATCTTGCTAGGATACAGTTCTCACATCACATCCGAACATAAACAACC
ATGGGTAAAAAGCCTGAACTCACCGCGACGTCTGTCGAGAAGTTTCTGATCGAAAAGTTCGACAGCGTCT
CCGACCTGATGCAGCTCTCGGAGGGCGAAGAATCTCGTGCTTTCAGCTTCGATGTAGGAGGGCGTGGATA
TGTCCTGCGGGTAAATAGCTGCGCCGATGGTTTCTACAAAGATCGTTATGTTTATCGGCACTTTGCATCG
GCCGCGCTCCCGATTCCGGAAGTGCTTGACATTGGGGAATTCAGCGAGAGCCTGACCTATTGCATCTCCC
GCCGTGCACAGGGTGTCACGTTGCAAGACCTGCCTGAAACCGAACTGCCCGCTGTTCTGCAGCCGGTCGC
GGAGGCAATGGATGCGATCGCTGCGGCCGATCTTAGCCAGACGAGCGGGTTCGGCCCATTCGGACCGCAA
GGAATCGGTCAATACACTACATGGCGTGATTTCATATGCGCGATTGCTGATCCCCATGTGTATCACTGGC
AAACTGTGATGGACGACACCGTCAGTGCGTCCGTCGCGCAGGCTCTCGATGAGCTGATGCTTTGGGCCGA
GGACTGCCCCGAAGTCCGGCACCTCGTGCACGCGGATTTCGGCTCCAACAATGTCCTGACGGACAATGGC
CGCATAACAGCGGTCATTGACTGGAGCGAGGCGATGTTCGGGGATTCCCAATACGAGGTCGCCAACATCT
TCTTCTGGAGGCCGTGGTTGGCTTGTATGGAGCAGCAGACGCGCTACTTCGAGCGGAGGCATCCGGAGCT
TGCAGGATCGCCACGGCTCCGGGCGTATATGCTCCGCATTGGTCTTGACCAACTCTATCAGAGCTTGGTT
GACGGCAATTTCGATGATGCAGCTTGGGCGCAGGGTCGATGCGACGCAATCGTCCGATCCGGAGCCGGGA
CTGTCGGGCGTACACAAATCGCCCGCAGAAGCGCGGCCGTCTGGACCGATGGCTGTGTAGAAGTACTCGC
CGATAGTGGAAACCGACGCCCCAGCACTCGTCCGAGGGCAAAGGAATAATCAGTACTGACAATAAAAAGA
TTCTTGTTTTCAAGAACTTGTCATTTGTATAGTTTTTTTATATTGTAGTTGTTCTATTTTAATCAAATGT
TAGCGTGATTTATATTTTTTTTCGCCTCGACATCATCTGCCCAGATGCGAAGTTAAGTGCGCAGAAAGTA
ATATCATGCGTCAATCGTATGTGAATGCTGGTCGCTATACTGCTGTCGATTCGATACTAACGCCGCCATC
CAGTGTCGAAAACGAGCTCTCGAGAACCCTTAATATAACTTCGTATAATGTATGCTATACGAAGTTATTA
GGTGATATCAGATCCACTAGTGGCCTATGCGGCCGCGGATCTGCCGGTCTCCCTATAGTGAGTCGTATTA
ATTTCGATAAGCCAGGTTAACCTGCATTAATGAATCGGCCAACGCGCGGGGAGAGGCGGTTTGCGTATTG
GGCGCTCTTCCGCTTCCTCGCTCACTGACTCGCTGCGCTCGGTCGTTCGGCTGCGGCGAGCGGTATCAGC
TCACTCAAAGGCGGTAATACGGTTATCCACAGAATCAGGGGATAACGCAGGAAAGAACATGTGAGCAAAA
GGCCAGCAAAAGGCCAGGAACCGTAAAAAGGCCGCGTTGCTGGCGTTTTTCCATAGGCTCCGCCCCCCTG
ACGAGCATCACAAAAATCGACGCTCAAGTCAGAGGTGGCGAAACCCGACAGGACTATAAAGATACCAGGC
GTTTCCCCCTGGAAGCTCCCTCGTGCGCTCTCCTGTTCCGACCCTGCCGCTTACCGGATACCTGTCCGCC
TTTCTCCCTTCGGGAAGCGTGGCGCTTTCTCATAGCTCACGCTGTAGGTATCTCAGTTCGGTGTAGGTCG
TTCGCTCCAAGCTGGGCTGTGTGCACGAACCCCCCGTTCAGCCCGACCGCTGCGCCTTATCCGGTAACTA
TCGTCTTGAGTCCAACCCGGTAAGACACGACTTATCGCCACTGGCAGCAGCCACTGGTAACAGGATTAGC
AGAGCGAGGTATGTAGGCGGTGCTACAGAGTTCTTGAAGTGGTGGCCTAACTACGGCTACACTAGAAGAA
CAGTATTTGGTATCTGCGCTCTGCTGAAGCCAGTTACCTTCGGAAAAAGAGTTGGTAGCTCTTGATCCGG
CAAACAAACCACCGCTGGTAGCGGTGGTTTTTTTGTTTGCAAGCAGCAGATTACGCGCAGAAAAAAAGGA
TCTCAAGAAGATCCTTTGATCTTTTCTACGGGGTCTGACGCTCAGTGGAACGAAAACTCACGTTAAGGGA
TTTTGGTCATGAGATTATCAAAAAGGATCTTCACCTAGATCCTTTTAAATTAAAAATGAAGTTTTAAATC
AATCTAAAGTATATATGAGTAAACTTGGTCTGACAGTTACCAATGCTTAATCAGTGAGGCACCTATCTCA
GCGATCTGTCTATTTCGTTCATCCATAGTTGCCTGACTCCCCGTCGTGTAGATAACTACGATACGGGAGG
GCTTACCATCTGGCCCCAGTGCTGCAATGATACCGCGAGACCCACGCTCACCGGCTCCAGATTTATCAGC
AATAAACCAGCCAGCCGGAAGGGCCGAGCGCAGAAGTGGTCCTGCAACTTTATCCGCCTCCATCCAGTCT
ATTAATTGTTGCCGGGAAGCTAGAGTAAGTAGTTCGCCAGTTAATAGTTTGCGCAACGTTGTTGCCATTG
CTACAGGCATCGTGGTGTCACGCTCGTCGTTTGGTATGGCTTCATTCAGCTCCGGTTCCCAACGATCAAG
GCGAGTTACATGATCCCCCATGTTGTGCAAAAAAGCGGTTAGCTCCTTCGGTCCTCCGATCGTTGTCAGA
AGTAAGTTGGCCGCAGTGTTATCACTCATGGTTATGGCAGCACTGCATAATTCTCTTACTGTCATGCCAT
CCGTAAGATGCTTTTCTGTGACTGGTGAGTACTCAACCAAGTCATTCTGAGAATAGTGTATGCGGCGACC
GAGTTGCTCTTGCCCGGCGTCAATACGGGATAATACCGCGCCACATAGCAGAACTTTAAAAGTGCTCATC
ATTGGAAAACGTTCTTCGGGGCGAAAACTCTCAAGGATCTTACCGCTGTTGAGATCCAGTTCGATGTAAC
CCACTCGTGCACCCAACTGATCTTCAGCATCTTTTACTTTCACCAGCGTTTCTGGGTGAGCAAAAACAGG
AAGGCAAAATGCCGCAAAAAAGGGAATAAGGGCGACACGGAAATGTTGAATACTCATACTCTTCCTTTTT
CAATATTATTGAAGCATTTATCAGGGTTATTGTCTCATGAGCGGATACATATTTGAATGTATTTAGAAAA
ATAAACAAATAGGGGTTCCGCGCACATTTCCCCGAAAAGTGCCACCTGACGTCTAAGAAACCATTATTAT
CATGACATTAACCTATAAAAATAGGCGTATCACGAGGCCCTTTCGTCTCGCGCGTTTCGGTGATGACGGT
GAAAACCTCTGACACATGCAGCTCCCGGAGACGGTCACAGCTTGTCTGTAAGCGGATGCCGGGAGCAGAC
AAGCCCGTCAGGGCGCGTCAGCGGGTGTTGGCGGGTGTCGGGGCTGGCTTAACTATGCGGCATCAGAGCA
GATTGTACTGAGAGTGCACCATATGGACATATTGTCGTTAGAACGCGGCTACAATTAATACATAACCTTA
TGTATCATACACATACGATTTAGGTGACACTATAGAACGCGGCCGCCAGCTGAAGCTTCCATGATTTCTT
CTTCTGGTGCCAACGAATCGAATAAGGTATCGAAACTGGTTCCTTTTAAAAGTCGCTTAGCATCCGCATG
CCAAAAGCTTGGCGGCAGGTTTAAGTGCCCTTCGTCATCACGAATTCGGATAGTTCGCAGAAATGGGTAC
CAATGACTAGAATTTCTGAAAACTGTAGTTTCGTAAATGAATGCGATGTTTAGAGCTAACATTCCATCGA
TGCTACTGTCACATAACAAATTGGCAATGGAGCTGTTAGATGCAGAAAAAATCGAGGATTTGTTCAACGT
CAATATTGACTCACCTTCTGCAATATCAGTCTTTGCAAAGACACCCAATCCACCGAGAGGCGATTCTCTT
ATATCACATTTGGAATCTTCAAACCTGCCATTGCAATTAGCAACAAACTTCAGAATCCGATGAACATCGT
CCTTAAAAGTTACGGACATCTCACTCTTTCAAATTTATTTTTTAATTGCTATTATATATGGCAACAAATC
TTTCTTATTGTATCTGCCACCTCATCTCAGCTGCCTTCATCGAGTATACTTCATTTGATTTT
