>Addgene plasmid #184760 | UG75-CDS1-3HA | depositor partial sequence | sequence record 358438 | CDS1 gene
ATGTCTGACAACCCTGAGATGAAACCACATGGTACGAGCAAGGAGATTGTGGAGTCGGTTACTGACGCCA
CCTCAAAGGCGATTGATAAATTGCAAGAAGAACTCCACAAGGACGCCAGCGAATCCGTCACGCCGGTGAC
CAAGGAAAGCACTGCTGCTACAAAGGAAAGCAGGAAATACAACTTTTTCATTAGAACAGTTTGGACGTTT
GTTATGATCAGTGGTTTCTTCATCACCTTAGCATCGGGTCATGCATGGTGTATAGTGCTGATTTTGGGCT
GCCAAATTGCTACTTTTAAAGAGTGTATTGCCGTAACAAGTGCATCTGGTCGCGAAAAGAATTTGCCATT
GACAAAGACGTTGAACTGGTACCTTCTCTTCACCACTATCTATTACTTAGATGGGAAATCACTCTTCAAG
TTTTTCCAAGCTACTTTTTACGAGTATCCTGTATTGAACTTTATCGTAACAAATCATAAGTTTATCTGCT
ATTGTCTCTATCTTATGGGATTTGTTCTGTTCGTTTGTAGTTTAAGAAAGGGATTTTTGAAATTCCAGTT
CGGATCATTGTGCGTTACTCATATGGTTCTTCTTCTGGTAGTATTTCAGGCTCATTTGATCATCAAAAAC
GTGCTCAATGGGCTATTCTGGTTCTTATTACCATGCGGGTTGGTAATTGTTAATGATATCTTCGCCTACC
TGTGCGGCATTACATTCGGTAAGACTAAACTAATAGAAATCTCGCCCAAGAAAACTTTAGAAGGTTTCCT
TGGTGCCTGGTTTTTCACTGCTCTAGCTAGTATTATATTAACAAGGATTCTGAGCCCTTATACTTACTTG
ACGTGCCCTGTTGAAGATCTCCATACCAATTTTTTCTCTAATTTGACATGTGAACTAAACCCAGTTTTCC
TTCCACAAGTTTACAGACTTCCACCCATCTTTTTCGATAAAGTTCAAATCAATTCAATTACAGTAAAACC
AATTTATTTCCATGCTTTAAACTTAGCTACCTTTGCATCATTATTTGCGCCATTTGGAGGCTTTTTCGCA
TCTGGTCTAAAGAGAACTTTTAAAGTTAAAGACTTTGGCCACTCCATCCCAGGCCATGGTGGTATCACAG
ACAGGGTTGATTGCCAATTCATAATGGGTTCTTTTGCCAATTTGTACTATGAAACATTCATCAGCGAACA
CAGAATAACAGTAGATACAGTTTTATCCACTATTTTAATGAACCTGAACGACAAGCAGATTATAGAATTG
ATTGATATCTTGATTAGATTCCTATCTAAAAAAGGTATAATATCAGCGAAGAATTTTGAAAAGTTGGCTG
ACATCTTTAATGTGACCAAGAAATCATTGACCAATCACTCT
